Addgene plasmid #232613: pAS3-5xQUAS::Δpes-10P::AI::gur-3G
Purpose: Expression of 'GUR-3' on activation via 'QF+hGR' chimeric protein
Depositing lab: Andrew Leifer. Depositing organization: Princeton University. Publication: TWISP: a transgenic worm for interrogating signal propagation in Caenorhabditis elegans. Sharma AK, Randi F, Kumar S, Dvali S, Leifer AM. Genetics. 2024 Jul 8;227(3):iyae077. doi: 10.1093/genetics/iyae077. PubMed 38733622.
Backbone
  Vector backbone: pAS3
  Backbone manufacturer: Anuj Sharma
  Vector type: Worm Expression
Growth in bacteria
  Bacterial resistance: Ampicillin, 100 μg/mL
  Growth temperature: 37°C
  Growth strain: DH5alpha
  Copy number: High Copy
Gene/Insert
  Gene/Insert name: GUR-3
  Species: C. elegans (nematode)
  Mutation: N/A
  Entrez Gene: gur-3 (a.k.a. CELE_ZC504.5)
  Cloning method: Ligation Independent Cloning
Terms and licenses: Academic/Nonprofit Terms; Industry Terms: Not Available to Industry
How to cite: pAS3-5xQUAS::Δpes-10P::AI::gur-3G was a gift from Andrew Leifer (Addgene plasmid # 232613 ; http://n2t.net/addgene:232613 ; RRID:Addgene_232613)
