[The description below was written by a language model from this plasmid's Addgene catalogue record and pLannotate feature annotations shown in this document.]
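Description:
pAS3-5xQUAS::Δpes-10P::AI::gur-3G is a C. elegans (worm) expression plasmid built on the pAS3 backbone. It is maintained in E. coli as a high-copy plasmid through a ColE1/pUC-type origin and selected with ampicillin via the β-lactamase gene and its promoter. The backbone also carries pUC-style remnants: a multiple cloning site fragment, the lac promoter, lac operator and CAP binding site, and short rop, bom and lacI fragments. These play no evident role in the worm payload.

The payload is the C. elegans gene gur-3, which encodes a gustatory-receptor-family chemoreceptor involved in light- and hydrogen-peroxide-evoked responses. The feature table detects gur-3 as several separated coding fragments spread over roughly 3.5 kb. This pattern, together with the "G" in the name, suggests a genomic, intron-containing copy rather than a cDNA, although the record does not say so explicitly. The short lite-1 match lying between gur-3 fragments probably reflects homology between these paralogous receptors. The small β-globin intron and aex-5 hits are fragmentary annotations whose significance is not stated.

The control elements are not annotated in the feature table. According to the construct name, they are five copies of the QUAS upstream activating sequence placed before a Δpes-10 minimal promoter, followed by an element abbreviated "AI", probably an artificial intron. QUAS sites are bound by the QF transcription factor of the Q binary system. The stated purpose is to express GUR-3 only when a QF+hGR chimeric activator, supplied separately, is activated. The associated work concerns a transgenic worm for interrogating neural signal propagation.
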