Features (pLannotate 1.2.2; 18 found; start..end, strand, type, name):
     23..41      -  misc_feature   MCS (fragment): pUC18/19 multiple cloning site
    443..511     +  CDS            gur-3 (fragment): GUR3_CAEEL - Experimental evidence at protein level: Swiss-Prot protein existence level 1. Chemoreceptor involved in light-induced avoidance behavior (PubMed:25640076). Probably acts as a molecular sensor in I2 pharyngeal neurons, required for the inhibition of feeding in response to light and hydrogen peroxide (PubMed:25640076). Involved in circadian rhythms, probably by acting as a light sensor (PubMed:27849618). In contrast to lite-1, does not act as a photoreceptor (PubMed:27863243). From Caenorhabditis elegans.
    570..632     +  CDS            gur-3 (fragment): GUR3_CAEEL - Experimental evidence at protein level: Swiss-Prot protein existence level 1. Chemoreceptor involved in light-induced avoidance behavior (PubMed:25640076). Probably acts as a molecular sensor in I2 pharyngeal neurons, required for the inhibition of feeding in response to light and hydrogen peroxide (PubMed:25640076). Involved in circadian rhythms, probably by acting as a light sensor (PubMed:27849618). In contrast to lite-1, does not act as a photoreceptor (PubMed:27863243). From Caenorhabditis elegans.
    765..786     -  intron         β-globin intron (fragment): intron from rabbit β-globin gene
   2289..2423    +  CDS            gur-3 (fragment): GUR3_CAEEL - Experimental evidence at protein level: Swiss-Prot protein existence level 1. Chemoreceptor involved in light-induced avoidance behavior (PubMed:25640076). Probably acts as a molecular sensor in I2 pharyngeal neurons, required for the inhibition of feeding in response to light and hydrogen peroxide (PubMed:25640076). Involved in circadian rhythms, probably by acting as a light sensor (PubMed:27849618). In contrast to lite-1, does not act as a photoreceptor (PubMed:27863243). From Caenorhabditis elegans.
   2608..2733    +  CDS            gur-3 (fragment): GUR3_CAEEL - Experimental evidence at protein level: Swiss-Prot protein existence level 1. Chemoreceptor involved in light-induced avoidance behavior (PubMed:25640076). Probably acts as a molecular sensor in I2 pharyngeal neurons, required for the inhibition of feeding in response to light and hydrogen peroxide (PubMed:25640076). Involved in circadian rhythms, probably by acting as a light sensor (PubMed:27849618). In contrast to lite-1, does not act as a photoreceptor (PubMed:27863243). From Caenorhabditis elegans.
   2741..3019    +  CDS            lite-1 (fragment): LITE1_CAEEL - Also known as gur-2 From Caenorhabditis elegans.
   3087..4001    +  CDS            gur-3 (fragment): GUR3_CAEEL - Experimental evidence at protein level: Swiss-Prot protein existence level 1. Chemoreceptor involved in light-induced avoidance behavior (PubMed:25640076). Probably acts as a molecular sensor in I2 pharyngeal neurons, required for the inhibition of feeding in response to light and hydrogen peroxide (PubMed:25640076). Involved in circadian rhythms, probably by acting as a light sensor (PubMed:27849618). In contrast to lite-1, does not act as a photoreceptor (PubMed:27863243). From Caenorhabditis elegans.
   4598..4750    +  CDS            aex-5 (fragment): AEX5_CAEEL - Also known as kpc-3 From Caenorhabditis elegans.
   4878..4913    +  CDS            rop (fragment): Rop protein, which maintains plasmids at low copy number; rop
   5015..5114    +  misc_feature   bom (fragment): basis of mobility region from pBR322
   5212..5316    +  promoter       AmpR promoter: bla
   5317..6177    +  CDS            AmpR: β-lactamase; bla; confers resistance to ampicillin, carbenicillin, and related antibiotics
   6348..6936    +  rep_origin     ori: high-copy-number ColE1/pMB1/pBR322/pUC origin of replication
   7119..7211    +  CDS            lacI (fragment): lac repressor; lacI; The lac repressor binds to the lac operator to inhibit transcription in E. coli. This inhibition can be relieved by adding lactose or isopropyl-β-D-thiogalactopyranoside (IPTG).
   7224..7245    +  protein_bind   CAP binding site: CAP binding activates transcription in the presence of cAMP. E. coli catabolite activator protein
   7260..7290    +  promoter       lac promoter: promoter for the E. coli lac operon
   7298..7314    +  protein_bind   lac operator: The lac repressor binds to the lac operator to inhibit transcription in E. coli. This inhibition can be relieved by adding lactose or isopropyl-β-D-thiogalactopyranoside (IPTG). lac repressor encoded by lacI
>Addgene plasmid #232613 | pAS3-5xQUAS::Δpes-10P::AI::gur-3G | addgene full sequence | sequence record 462108 | Addgene NGS Result
GCTAACAACTTGGAAATGAAATAAGCTTGCATGCCTGCAGGGGTAATCGCTTATCCTCGGATAAACAATT
ATCCTCACGGGTAATCGCTTATCCGCTCGGGTAATCGCTTATCCTCGGGTAATCGCTTATCCTTAAGCTT
GATATCCCTGCAGGATCGATTTTTTGCAAATTACGAGCGTTGTAGGGGGCGGAGCGATAGGTCCTATAGG
TTTTGGTATATCATCATTCATTCATTCATTGGTACATTCATTTACCCACCTTCCTCTTTCTGAGCTTCTC
TGGAGTTCTGTGCTTCCTTTTTCCCTTATCTTTATACTGTAATTTTTAACTTTCAGGGATCCCCGGGATT
GGCCAAAGGACCCAAAGGTATGTTTCGAATGATACTAACATAACATAGAACATTTTCAGGAGGACCCTTG
GAGGGTACCGAGCTCAGAAAAAATGACGATAACAGCGTCGAATACGTTGGAGTTCAAATGGACGTCACCA
AGGAGCTCGAGATCGTCATTCAGTAAGTTCACTGGAATGAACCTGTGCAGCCTTTTATTTTTCAACATTG
TTTATAGGAACAACGACAGATGCGGAACAGAAAATATCAATTGACATGAGTAATACTTACTGTGATCAGG
TAAATGATACAGTGATGGTTCGACTCTAAAAATTACTGAGATTTCGAATAACTAAAAACAGTTTTTTGGA
ATGATTAAATAAGTAAAAATTCTAAATGTATCAACAATACGTGTTGTTTTGAATAATTGAACATAAAAGA
AAATAAGAGGAGACAAAGTGTGTTAAGTTGTGAAATTTTGACTGAAGCGACACATTTTCATCAAAGGGTA
ATAATATGAAAACCATAATAGCCCTACATTTTTGTGGGTGCAGGTATATTTGAGACTGCACGCACGGTGT
GCCTAGATTTATTTTTAGTTTCAAATATTTTTCATATTTCCGAACGAATAGTGGAAGCAGCAAAATGTAT
TTGTAGCATCAAGTATTTCTAGCCATTTTGCAATTTTTATATTGTTCAGTTCTAATGAAGATTGCAGAAA
AAAACGGTAACAAACGCTTATTCAAGAACAAATTGTATATGTTCAGGTTTTGGGGCCTCTGTACTCCTAT
ATGATGGTGTTGGGACTTAATCACACTCACAGTAGCGCTCGGAATACAATGTTTAAGTGGCCATTGACAA
TCTACAATTATCTCACTCTAGCCATATTGGTAAGCTACATTATGTCCTGATCTTCGATTAAACAAGATTG
TACTTTCTCTGCGTGTGTGTAATACGAGATGTTTATAAAAGTTTAGCCCAGCAAGTGGAACATTTTCAAA
TTTTTCCAGACAGCGGCCACAATTCGACGCATTTCACAAATCAAACAAAAATCGGCAACAAATGAGGAAA
AAGATGCTGCTTTTCATGTGCTAAACCCGACGTTTGTGCTCACGTTGTGTCATGCTTTGCTAATGTTCAG
GTTGTGTTTTGCGCAGCGTTAAGTTGGTTATTAAACTCAAACATGAACAAACAAATATAACGATACATGA
AAATCGCACAAAGAATACATGGTTTTTGATTCGCGGGCATAAGATTGTCTAGTTTGCTCAAAAGTATTTG
TATTTCGGGAGATAATTATATTTAAAAAATTTTGAAATGTTATGGAAGTGGTCGTTTGATATCAAGATCG
AACAATTTTTTAAAGATATGTGTTTCCTATTAGTATGGTGTACCCATAAGAATTGCAATCTCTAAACAAT
ATTTTTAATGATATGAACATTTAATGATATTCTTCATTCATTTTTGAGGATTCCTTACTAAGTCACAAAA
AAATCGTCGAATTAGGTATTTTCTAGATGCCAATTCGAGGTTTCAAAAAGTGTCACACACAAGTTGAATA
TACCTTAATAAAAACAAGTTACTTCCAATTTGGAACAAACCATCAAAACTTAGTATTGTAGTCTCTTACA
GTCTAATAGTATTCCACGAAAACATTTCCGGGAATTCGTATGGCACGCAATACTATTAGAAGGTAAATCA
ATTTTCATAAATTATAAACCAAAAAAAAATATTGATGGAAAATTATTGTTTGAACGTTTCTGTAGTCTAT
TTTATTAATTTATTGTTTTATCTCGTATATGACTTGTTTAATTGACTTGCATTACTAGACAGTCTCAATT
TCCTAAAAACGAACTAGTTTCTAATTTTTTGAATAAGACTTTAGTTTCATGGAAATTAAGGTTTATTGGA
AACCAATCACAAAGCTAACATCACAAATTTATTTTAAATGATATGCGCTTTGTGTTATTCTCATATTTAA
ATTTCAGTGGTCTTGCTGCCGGATTCCTTTTGCTAAAGTTGCAAAAGCAAAGAGAGAAAATGTACCACGT
GAGTGAAATTAGACACGGTTGAGGTAGATCACAAGACCAACAGGGCTTGACTTACAGGTGTTAGATCAAG
GGTTGGGTAGGAATAGAAATGAAGAACATGACAGTCATCATTTCAAGCTGAATAAGTTATTTATATCAAT
CAGTTTTTCGTTTGCAGCTGCATTATCCTTTGTACAAATTGGTAACAAAAAAGTATGACTAATTCGAAAC
CATTCGAAAAATTTCCAGCTACAAAAATGAGATATCTTGATCTCCCTGACACTCCTGATCTGATTAACAG
AAAAATCTACTTTGTGATTCTTGAAGGATACGTGGTACGGTTGATATTCTTTATGCTTGCCAAAAATTTT
CAAAATTAAGATTTTCATCGCTTCCAGTTGCATTTCATTAGTCGCAATATTATTTTTTCAACTATGTAGA
ATACTCCAATTTTCGATAGGACAACTAATAGAAGAAATGGTGCCTAAAGAAAAAGAAGAATGCCCACTAC
CAGAACAATCTTTACAACAAATTCACGATGTTCAAATTCATTACCAAGAAATTTCCAATGCTAAGCTGTA
TATAGAACAGAATTTCTCATTTTCACTGTTTTATACCTACGGCTGTTGTATTCCGCTGACCTGTCTGTTG
GGCTACATTGCTTTTCGAAATGGAATTCAGGTAGTGAAAATGAGCAGCAATACCATTGTTTCATATCATC
ATTTAGGCTGATATGGCGGAAACTTTTTCTGTGGCAATATGGCTCACTAATACTATGTTAGCATTGATGC
TTTTCTCGATTCCAGCTTTTATGATTGCTGAAGAGGTTAGTACTTATAAGTATGTATATGTTTGTTTAAA
TACATAGATATAGTTAGAGCAGAACTGAGAAAATTGAGTTAGTAAAGTTTTTGTATTTCTTCAACTTTTG
ATGTTAGCTGAACAAAAATTAAAAAACAACATAAATTAAATATAATGCAAGCATATTTGTGAACAAGAAA
TGTGTACGTGGATAAAGTCGCGGTGGAATTATCATTTAACCGTGATTGCATGCATATAAATCCCACAATA
CGTAAACTCAATTTATTTATGACAGTTTCACAATTACGATCAGAAATTTAAAATAAATAGGTTTTCAAAC
ACTATTCTTCAGCGACAATATTTCTGCTAATTGTCGCTGATATTTTATGTTCGCAAACGCAGTAATTCAA
AATTGATATCCAAACATTAAGTTGTACAAATAAAAATTAATAATTACAGGGCGACAAACTTCTAACCGCT
TCTTTCAAAATGTATCACGAAACTCTATGTGAGGAACGTGATCTTCTAGTTTTGGTGTGTTCGTTATCTC
AAAAAAAAATCGATCAATTCTACTTTCAGTCTCAAATGAGTTTTCTTTCGTTTCAAATGCATGCTACAAA
GCTTACTCTCACCGCCGGGAATTTCTTCATGATGAATCGCAAAATTATGATCAGTGTACGTTTAAAGGCG
TGCAGCTGGTTTTTAGTTGATATTTAAAATATTTCAGTTGTTCTCTGCAATTTTCACATATTTTCTTATT
TTGGTACAGTTTGATGCTGAAAAGGAGCGAGCCGGAGAATGCAATAATCAATCTCGTGTGCTCATTGTCC
AACCACCTGTGTAAGCGCCGGTCGCTACCATTACCAACTTGTCTGGTGTCAAAAATAATAGGGGCCGCTG
TCATCAGAGTAAGTTTAAACTGAGTTCTACTAACTAACGAGTAATATTTAAATTTTCAGCATCTCGCGCC
CGTGCCTCTGACTTCTAAGTCCAATTACTCTTCAACATCCCTACATGCTCTTTCTCCCTGTGCTCCCACC
CCCTATTTTTGTTATTATCAAAAAACTTCTCTTAATTTCTTTGTTTTTTAGCTTCTTTTAAGTCACCTCT
AACAATGAAATTGTGTAGATTCAAAAATAGAATTAATTCGTAATAAAAAGTCGAAAAAAATTGTGCTCCC
TCCCCCCATTAATAATAATTCTATCCCAAAATCTACACAATGTTCTGTGTACACTTCTTATGTTTTTTAC
TTCTGATAAATTTTTTTGAAACATCATAGAAAAAACCGCACACAAAATACCTTATCATATGTTACGTTTC
AGTTTATGACCGCAATTTTTATTTCTTCGCACGTCTGGGCCTCTCATGACGTCAAATCATGCTCATCGTG
AAAAAGTTTTGGAGTATTTTTGGAATTTTTCAATCAAGTGAAAGTTTATGAAATTAATTTTCCTGCTTTT
GCTTTTTGGGGTTTCCCCTATTGTTTGTCAAGATTTCGAGGACGGCGTTTTTCTTGCTAAAATCACAAGT
ATTGATGAGCACGATGCAAGAAAGATCGGAAGAAGGTTTGGGTTTGAGGCTCAGTGGAAGGTGAGTAGAA
GTTGATAATTTGAAAGTGGAGTAGTGTCTATGGGGTTTTTGCCTTAAATGACAGAATACATTCCCAATAT
ACCAAACATAACTGTTTCCTACTAGTCGGCCGTACGGGCCCTTTCGTCTCGCGCGTTTCGGTGATGACGG
TGAAAACCTCTGACACATGCAGCTCCCGGAGACGGTCACAGCTTGTCTGTAAGCGGATGCCGGGAGCAGA
CAAGCCCGTCAGGGCGCGTCAGCGGGTGTTGGCGGGTGTCGGGGCTGGCTTAACTATGCGGCATCAGAGC
AGATTGTACTGAGAGTGCACCATATGCGGTGTGAAATACCGCACAGATGCGTAAGGAGAAAATACCGCAT
CAGGCGGCCTTAAGGGCCTCGTGATACGCCTATTTTTATAGGTTAATGTCATGATAATAATGGTTTCTTA
GACGTCAGGTGGCACTTTTCGGGGAAATGTGCGCGGAACCCCTATTTGTTTATTTTTCTAAATACATTCA
AATATGTATCCGCTCATGAGACAATAACCCTGATAAATGCTTCAATAATATTGAAAAAGGAAGAGTATGA
GTATTCAACATTTCCGTGTCGCCCTTATTCCCTTTTTTGCGGCATTTTGCCTTCCTGTTTTTGCTCACCC
AGAAACGCTGGTGAAAGTAAAAGATGCTGAAGATCAGTTGGGTGCACGAGTGGGTTACATCGAACTGGAT
CTCAACAGCGGTAAGATCCTTGAGAGTTTTCGCCCCGAAGAACGTTTTCCAATGATGAGCACTTTTAAAG
TTCTGCTATGTGGCGCGGTATTATCCCGTATTGACGCCGGGCAAGAGCAACTCGGTCGCCGCATACACTA
TTCTCAGAATGACTTGGTTGAGTACTCACCAGTCACAGAAAAGCATCTTACGGATGGCATGACAGTAAGA
GAATTATGCAGTGCTGCCATAACCATGAGTGATAACACTGCGGCCAACTTACTTCTGACAACGATCGGAG
GACCGAAGGAGCTAACCGCTTTTTTGCACAACATGGGGGATCATGTAACTCGCCTTGATCGTTGGGAACC
GGAGCTGAATGAAGCCATACCAAACGACGAGCGTGACACCACGATGCCTGTAGCAATGGCAACAACGTTG
CGCAAACTATTAACTGGCGAACTACTTACTCTAGCTTCCCGGCAACAATTAATAGACTGGATGGAGGCGG
ATAAAGTTGCAGGACCACTTCTGCGCTCGGCCCTTCCGGCTGGCTGGTTTATTGCTGATAAATCTGGAGC
CGGTGAGCGTGGGTCTCGCGGTATCATTGCAGCACTGGGGCCAGATGGTAAGCCCTCCCGTATCGTAGTT
ATCTACACGACGGGGAGTCAGGCAACTATGGATGAACGAAATAGACAGATCGCTGAGATAGGTGCCTCAC
TGATTAAGCATTGGTAACTGTCAGACCAAGTTTACTCATATATACTTTAGATTGATTTAAAACTTCATTT
TTAATTTAAAAGGATCTAGGTGAAGATCCTTTTTGATAATCTCATGACCAAAATCCCTTAACGTGAGTTT
TCGTTCCACTGAGCGTCAGACCCCGTAGAAAAGATCAAAGGATCTTCTTGAGATCCTTTTTTTCTGCGCG
TAATCTGCTGCTTGCAAACAAAAAAACCACCGCTACCAGCGGTGGTTTGTTTGCCGGATCAAGAGCTACC
AACTCTTTTTCCGAAGGTAACTGGCTTCAGCAGAGCGCAGATACCAAATACTGTTCTTCTAGTGTAGCCG
TAGTTAGGCCACCACTTCAAGAACTCTGTAGCACCGCCTACATACCTCGCTCTGCTAATCCTGTTACCAG
TGGCTGCTGCCAGTGGCGATAAGTCGTGTCTTACCGGGTTGGACTCAAGACGATAGTTACCGGATAAGGC
GCAGCGGTCGGGCTGAACGGGGGGTTCGTGCACACAGCCCAGCTTGGAGCGAACGACCTACACCGAACTG
AGATACCTACAGCGTGAGCTATGAGAAAGCGCCACGCTTCCCGAAGGGAGAAAGGCGGACAGGTATCCGG
TAAGCGGCAGGGTCGGAACAGGAGAGCGCACGAGGGAGCTTCCAGGGGGAAACGCCTGGTATCTTTATAG
TCCTGTCGGGTTTCGCCACCTCTGACTTGAGCGTCGATTTTTGTGATGCTCGTCAGGGGGGCGGAGCCTA
TGGAAAAACGCCAGCAACGCGGCCTTTTTACGGTTCCTGGCCTTTTGCTGGCCTTTTGCTCACATGTTCT
TTCCTGCGTTATCCCCTGATTCTGTGGATAACCGTATTACCGCCTTTGAGTGAGCTGATACCGCTCGCCG
CAGCCGAACGACCGAGCGCAGCGAGTCAGTGAGCGAGGAAGCGGAAGAGCGCCCAATACGCAAACCGCCT
CTCCCCGCGCGTTGGCCGATTCATTAATGCAGCTGGCACGACAGGTTTCCCGACTGGAAAGCGGGCAGTG
AGCGCAACGCAATTAATGTGAGTTAGCTCACTCATTAGGCACCCCAGGCTTTACACTTTATGCTTCCGGC
TCGTATGTTGTGTGGAATTGTGAGCGGATAACAATTTCACACAGGAAACAGCTATGACCATGATTACGCC
AAGCTGTAAGTTTAAACATGATCTTACTAACTAACTATTCTCATTTAAATTTTCAGAGCTTAAAAATGGC
TGAAATCACTCACAACGATGGATAC
